Addgene plasmid #183044: pLenti_CMV:Flag-LumiScarlet_SV40:PuroR
Purpose: Expresses FLAG-tagged LumiScarlet in mammalian cells.
Depositing lab: Antonio Amelio. Depositing organization: University of North Carolina at Chapel Hill. Publication: Multiplexed bioluminescence microscopy via phasor analysis. Yao Z, Brennan CK, Scipioni L, Chen H, Ng KK, Tedeschi G, Parag-Sharma K, Amelio AL, Gratton E, Digman MA, Prescher JA. Nat Methods. 2022 Jul;19(7):893-898. doi: 10.1038/s41592-022-01529-9. Epub 2022 Jun 23. PubMed 35739310.
Backbone
  Vector backbone: pLenti
  Vector type: Mammalian Expression, Lentiviral
  Selectable markers: Puromycin
Growth in bacteria
  Bacterial resistance: Ampicillin, 100 μg/mL
  Growth temperature: 37°C
  Growth strain: NEB Stable
  Copy number: High Copy
Gene/Insert
  Gene/Insert name: LumiScarlet
  Species: Synthetic
  Insert size (bp): 1182
  Promoter: CMV
  Tag / fusion protein: FLAG (N terminal on insert)
  Cloning method: Restriction Enzyme; 5′ cloning site XbaI (unknown if destroyed); 3′ cloning site BamHI (unknown if destroyed)
  Sequencing primers: 5′ CMV
Terms and licenses: Academic/Nonprofit Terms; Industry Terms: Not Available to Industry
How to cite: pLenti_CMV:Flag-LumiScarlet_SV40:PuroR was a gift from Antonio Amelio (Addgene plasmid # 183044 ; http://n2t.net/addgene:183044 ; RRID:Addgene_183044)
