[The description below was written by a language model from this plasmid's Addgene catalogue record and pLannotate feature annotations shown in this document.]
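Description:
pLenti_CMV:Flag-LumiScarlet_SV40:PuroR is a lentiviral transfer plasmid of about 8.9 kb for expressing a FLAG-tagged bioluminescent/fluorescent fusion reporter in mammalian cells. It is maintained in E. coli as a high-copy plasmid through a ColE1/pUC-type origin and selected with ampicillin via the β-lactamase gene. An f1 origin and remnants of a lac/lacZα cloning region with T3 and T7 promoters are also present. The short "RSF ori" and lacI annotations are only fragments and probably do not represent functional elements.

The viral portion has a third-generation, self-inactivating layout. An RSV promoter drives a truncated HIV-1 5′ LTR, followed by the Ψ packaging signal with a partial gag sequence, the Rev response element for Rev-dependent export of the genomic RNA, and the cPPT/CTS. At the far end, a ΔU3 3′ LTR removes LTR promoter activity after integration, and an SV40 poly(A) signal and SV40 origin lie downstream of it.

Between these elements, the CMV enhancer/promoter drives LumiScarlet, a synthetic 1,182 bp insert. It is annotated as an N-terminal FLAG epitope followed by the red fluorescent protein mScarlet-I fused to NanoLuc luciferase. This type of arrangement allows luciferase emission to be red-shifted by resonance energy transfer to the fluorescent partner. A separate SV40 promoter expresses puromycin N-acetyltransferase for selecting transduced or transfected cells, and a WPRE upstream of the 3′ LTR enhances transcript expression.

The construct serves to generate cells that transiently or stably express LumiScarlet. The associated publication concerns multiplexed bioluminescence microscopy, suggesting use as one of several spectrally distinct luminescent reporters.
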