Features (pLannotate 1.2.2; 31 found; start..end, strand, type, name):
      1..121     +  rep_origin     RSF ori (fragment): Plasmids containing the RSF 1030 origin of replication can be propagated in E. coli cells that contain additional plasmids with compatible origins.
    123..215     +  CDS            lacI (fragment): lac repressor; lacI; The lac repressor binds to the lac operator to inhibit transcription in E. coli. This inhibition can be relieved by adding lactose or isopropyl-β-D-thiogalactopyranoside (IPTG).
    228..249     +  protein_bind   CAP binding site: CAP binding activates transcription in the presence of cAMP. E. coli catabolite activator protein
    264..294     +  promoter       lac promoter: promoter for the E. coli lac operon
    302..318     +  protein_bind   lac operator: The lac repressor binds to the lac operator to inhibit transcription in E. coli. This inhibition can be relieved by adding lactose or isopropyl-β-D-thiogalactopyranoside (IPTG). lac repressor encoded by lacI
    363..381     +  promoter       T3 promoter: promoter for bacteriophage T3 RNA polymerase
    409..635     +  promoter       RSV promoter: Rous sarcoma virus enhancer/promoter
    636..816     +  LTR            5' LTR (truncated): truncated 5' long terminal repeat (LTR) from HIV-1
    863..988     +  misc_feature   HIV-1 Ψ: packaging signal of human immunodeficiency virus type 1
    972..1335    +  CDS            HIV-1 gag (fragment): gag protein from human immunodeficiency virus 1; gag
   1481..1714    +  misc_feature   RRE: The Rev response element (RRE) of HIV-1 allows for Rev-dependent mRNA export from the nucleus to the cytoplasm.
   2091..2191    +  CDS            Rev (fragment): human immunodeficiency virus 1 (HIV-1) Rev protein; rev; enhances nuclear export of unspliced and incompletely spliced viral mRNAs
   2210..2326    +  misc_feature   cPPT/CTS: central polypurine tract and central termination sequence of HIV-1
   2349..2652    +  enhancer       CMV enhancer: human cytomegalovirus immediate early enhancer
   2653..2856    +  promoter       CMV promoter: human cytomegalovirus (CMV) immediate early promoter
   2939..2959    +  CDS            FLAG (fragment): FLAG® epitope tag, followed by an enterokinase cleavage site
   2960..3631    +  CDS            mScarlet-I: mScarlet-I is a basic (constitutively fluorescent) red fluorescent protein published in 2016, derived from synthetic construct. It is reported to be a rapidly-maturing monomer with moderate acid sensitivity.
   3644..4141    +  CDS            Nluc: NanoLuc® luciferase human codon-optimized
   4189..4518    +  promoter       SV40 promoter: SV40 enhancer and early promoter
   4528..5127    +  CDS            PuroR: puromycin N-acetyltransferase; pac from Streptomyces alboniger; confers resistance to puromycin
   5194..5782    +  misc_feature   WPRE: woodchuck hepatitis virus posttranscriptional regulatory element
   5799..5867    +  CDS            nef (fragment): NEF_HV1Z2 - Experimental evidence at protein level: Swiss-Prot protein existence level 1. Extracellular Nef protein targets CD4(+) T-lymphocytes for apoptosis by interacting with CXCR4 surface receptors. From Human immunodeficiency virus type 1 group M subtype D (isolate Z2/CDC-Z34) (HIV-1).
   5869..6102    +  LTR            3' LTR (ΔU3): self-inactivating 3' long terminal repeat (LTR) from HIV-1
   6174..6295    +  polyA_signal   SV40 poly(A) signal: SV40 polyadenylation signal
   6335..6470    +  rep_origin     SV40 ori: SV40 origin of replication
   6491..6509    -  promoter       T7 promoter: promoter for bacteriophage T7 RNA polymerase
   6517..6672    +  CDS            lacZα (fragment): LacZα fragment of β-galactosidase; lacZ fragment
   6677..7105    +  rep_origin     f1 ori (sequence partly withheld): f1 bacteriophage origin of replication; arrow indicates direction of (+) strand synthesis
   7158..7262    +  promoter       AmpR promoter: bla
   7263..8123    +  CDS            AmpR: β-lactamase; bla; confers resistance to ampicillin, carbenicillin, and related antibiotics
   8294..8882    +  rep_origin     ori: high-copy-number ColE1/pMB1/pBR322/pUC origin of replication
>Addgene plasmid #183044 | pLenti_CMV:Flag-LumiScarlet_SV40:PuroR | addgene full sequence | sequence record 359592 | Addgene NGS Result
TTCTTTCCTGCGTTATCCCCTGATTCTGTGGATAACCGTATTACCGCCTTTGAGTGAGCTGATACCGCTC
GCCGCAGCCGAACGACCGAGCGCAGCGAGTCAGTGAGCGAGGAAGCGGAAGAGCGCCCAATACGCAAACC
GCCTCTCCCCGCGCGTTGGCCGATTCATTAATGCAGCTGGCACGACAGGTTTCCCGACTGGAAAGCGGGC
AGTGAGCGCAACGCAATTAATGTGAGTTAGCTCACTCATTAGGCACCCCAGGCTTTACACTTTATGCTTC
CGGCTCGTATGTTGTGTGGAATTGTGAGCGGATAACAATTTCACACAGGAAACAGCTATGACCATGATTA
CGCCAAGCGCGCAATTAACCCTCACTAAAGGGAACAAAAGCTGGAGCTGCAAGCTTAATGTAGTCTTATG
CAATACTCTTGTAGTCTTGCAACATGGTAACGATGAGTTAGCAACATGCCTTACAAGGAGAGAAAAAGCA
CCGTGCATGCCGATTGGTGGAAGTAAGGTGGTACGATCGTGCCTTATTAGGAAGGCAACAGACGGGTCTG
ACATGGATTGGACGAACCACTGAATTGCCGCATTGCAGAGATATTGTATTTAAGTGCCTAGCTCGATACA
TAAACGGGTCTCTCTGGTTAGACCAGATCTGAGCCTGGGAGCTCTCTGGCTAACTAGGGAACCCACTGCT
TAAGCCTCAATAAAGCTTGCCTTGAGTGCTTCAAGTAGTGTGTGCCCGTCTGTTGTGTGACTCTGGTAAC
TAGAGATCCCTCAGACCCTTTTAGTCAGTGTGGAAAATCTCTAGCAGTGGCGCCCGAACAGGGACTTGAA
AGCGAAAGGGAAACCAGAGGAGCTCTCTCGACGCAGGACTCGGCTTGCTGAAGCGCGCACGGCAAGAGGC
GAGGGGCGGCGACTGGTGAGTACGCCAAAAATTTTGACTAGCGGAGGCTAGAAGGAGAGAGATGGGTGCG
AGAGCGTCAGTATTAAGCGGGGGAGAATTAGATCGCGATGGGAAAAAATTCGGTTAAGGCCAGGGGGAAA
GAAAAAATATAAATTAAAACATATAGTATGGGCAAGCAGGGAGCTAGAACGATTCGCAGTTAATCCTGGC
CTGTTAGAAACATCAGAAGGCTGTAGACAAATACTGGGACAGCTACAACCATCCCTTCAGACAGGATCAG
AAGAACTTAGATCATTATATAATACAGTAGCAACCCTCTATTGTGTGCATCAAAGGATAGAGATAAAAGA
CACCAAGGAAGCTTTAGACAAGATAGAGGAAGAGCAAAACAAAAGTAAGACCACCGCACAGCAAGCGGCC
GCTGATCTTCAGACCTGGAGGAGGAGATATGAGGGACAATTGGAGAAGTGAATTATATAAATATAAAGTA
GTAAAAATTGAACCATTAGGAGTAGCACCCACCAAGGCAAAGAGAAGAGTGGTGCAGAGAGAAAAAAGAG
CAGTGGGAATAGGAGCTTTGTTCCTTGGGTTCTTGGGAGCAGCAGGAAGCACTATGGGCGCAGCGTCAAT
GACGCTGACGGTACAGGCCAGACAATTATTGTCTGGTATAGTGCAGCAGCAGAACAATTTGCTGAGGGCT
ATTGAGGCGCAACAGCATCTGTTGCAACTCACAGTCTGGGGCATCAAGCAGCTCCAGGCAAGAATCCTGG
CTGTGGAAAGATACCTAAAGGATCAACAGCTCCTGGGGATTTGGGGTTGCTCTGGAAAACTCATTTGCAC
CACTGCTGTGCCTTGGAATGCTAGTTGGAGTAATAAATCTCTGGAACAGATTTGGAATCACACGACCTGG
ATGGAGTGGGACAGAGAAATTAACAATTACACAAGCTTAATACACTCCTTAATTGAAGAATCGCAAAACC
AGCAAGAAAAGAATGAACAAGAATTATTGGAATTAGATAAATGGGCAAGTTTGTGGAATTGGTTTAACAT
AACAAATTGGCTGTGGTATATAAAATTATTCATAATGATAGTAGGAGGCTTGGTAGGTTTAAGAATAGTT
TTTGCTGTACTTTCTATAGTGAATAGAGTTAGGCAGGGATATTCACCATTATCGTTTCAGACCCACCTCC
CAACCCCGAGGGGACCCGACAGGCCCGAAGGAATAGAAGAAGAAGGTGGAGAGAGAGACAGAGACAGATC
CATTCGATTAGTGAACGGATCTCGACGGTATCGGTTAACTTTTAAAAGAAAAGGGGGGATTGGGGGGTAC
AGTGCAGGGGAAAGAATAGTAGACATAATAGCAACAGACATACAAACTAAAGAATTACAAAAACAAATTA
CAAAATTCAAAATTTTATCGATAAGCTTGGGAGTTCCGCGTTACATAACTTACGGTAAATGGCCCGCCTG
GCTGACCGCCCAACGACCCCCGCCCATTGACGTCAATAATGACGTATGTTCCCATAGTAACGCCAATAGG
GACTTTCCATTGACGTCAATGGGTGGAGTATTTACGGTAAACTGCCCACTTGGCAGTACATCAAGTGTAT
CATATGCCAAGTACGCCCCCTATTGACGTCAATGACGGTAAATGGCCCGCCTGGCATTATGCCCAGTACA
TGACCTTATGGGACTTTCCTACTTGGCAGTACATCTACGTATTAGTCATCGCTATTACCATGGTGATGCG
GTTTTGGCAGTACATCAATGGGCGTGGATAGCGGTTTGACTCACGGGGATTTCCAAGTCTCCACCCCATT
GACGTCAATGGGAGTTTGTTTTGGCACCAAAATCAACGGGACTTTCCAAAATGTCGTAACAACTCCGCCC
CATTGACGCAAATGGGCGGTAGGCGTGTACGGTGGGAGGTCTATATAAGCAGAGCTCGTTTAGTGAACCG
TCAGATCGCCTGGAGACGCCATCCACGCTGTTTTGACCTCCATAGAAGACACCGACTCTAGAATGGACTA
CAAGGACGACGATGACAAGGTGAGCAAGGGCGAGGCAGTGATCAAGGAGTTCATGCGGTTCAAGGTGCAC
ATGGAGGGCTCCATGAACGGCCACGAGTTCGAGATCGAGGGCGAGGGCGAGGGCCGCCCCTACGAGGGCA
CCCAGACCGCCAAGCTGAAGGTGACCAAGGGTGGCCCCCTGCCCTTCTCCTGGGACATCCTGTCCCCTCA
GTTCATGTACGGCTCCAGGGCCTTCATCAAGCACCCCGCCGACATCCCCGACTACTATAAGCAGTCCTTC
CCCGAGGGCTTCAAGTGGGAGCGCGTGATGAACTTCGAGGACGGCGGCGCCGTGACCGTGACCCAGGACA
CCTCCCTGGAGGACGGCACCCTGATCTACAAGGTGAAGCTCCGCGGCACCAACTTCCCTCCTGACGGCCC
CGTAATGCAGAAGAAGACAATGGGCTGGGAAGCGTCCACCGAGCGGTTGTACCCCGAGGACGGCGTGCTG
AAGGGCGACATTAAGATGGCCCTGCGCCTGAAGGACGGCGGCCGCTACCTGGCGGACTTCAAGACCACCT
ACAAGGCCAAGAAGCCCGTGCAGATGCCCGGCGCCTACAACGTCGACCGCAAGTTGGACATCACCTCCCA
CAACGAGGACTACACCGTGGTGGAACAGTACGAACGCTCCGAGGGCCGCCACTCCACCGGAAAGACTCTC
GGGGATTTTGTTGGGGACTGGCGACAGACAGCCGGCTACAACCAGGCTCAAGTCCTTGAACAGGGAGGTT
TGACCAGTTTGTTTCAGAACCTCGGGGTGTCCGTAACTCCAATCCAAAGGATTGTCCTGAGCGGTGAAAA
TGGGCTGAAGATCGATATCCATGTCATCATCCCGTATGAAGGTCTGAGCTGCGACCAAATGGCCCAGATC
GAAAAAATTTTTAAGGTGGTATACCCTGTGGATGATCATCACTTTAAGGCGATCCTGCACTATGGCACAC
TGGTAATCGACGGGGTTACGCCGAACATGATCGACTATTTCGGACAGCCGTATGAAGGCATCGCCAAGTT
CGACGGCAAAAAGATCACAGTAACAGGGACCCTGTGGAACGGCAACACAATTATCGACGAGCGCCTGATC
AACCCCGACGGCTCCCTGCTGTTCCGAGTAACCATTAACGGAGTGACCGGCTGGCGTCTGCATGAACGCA
TTCTGGCGTAAGGATCCGGACTAGTTAACGCGTCGACCAGTGGTCGACCCTGTGGAATGTGTGTCAGTTA
GGGTGTGGAAAGTCCCCAGGCTCCCCAGCAGGCAGAAGTATGCAAAGCATGCATCTCAATTAGTCAGCAA
CCAGGTGTGGAAAGTCCCCAGGCTCCCCAGCAGGCAGAAGTATGCAAAGCATGCATCTCAATTAGTCAGC
AACCATAGTCCCGCCCCTAACTCCGCCCATCCCGCCCCTAACTCCGCCCAGTTCCGCCCATTCTCCGCCC
CATGGCTGACTAATTTTTTTTATTTATGCAGAGGCCGAGGCCGCCTCGGCCTCTGAGCTATTCCAGAAGT
AGTGAGGAGGCTTTTTTGGAGGCCTAGGCTTTTGCAAAAAGCTTACCATGACCGAGTACAAGCCCACGGT
GCGCCTCGCCACCCGCGACGACGTCCCCAGGGCCGTACGCACCCTCGCCGCCGCGTTCGCCGACTACCCC
GCCACGCGCCACACCGTCGATCCGGACCGCCACATCGAGCGGGTCACCGAGCTGCAAGAACTCTTCCTCA
CGCGCGTCGGGCTCGACATCGGCAAGGTGTGGGTCGCGGACGACGGCGCCGCGGTGGCGGTCTGGACCAC
GCCGGAGAGCGTCGAAGCGGGGGCGGTGTTCGCCGAGATCGGCCCGCGCATGGCCGAGTTGAGCGGTTCC
CGGCTGGCCGCGCAGCAACAGATGGAAGGCCTCCTGGCGCCGCACCGGCCCAAGGAGCCCGCGTGGTTCC
TGGCCACCGTCGGCGTCTCGCCCGACCACCAGGGCAAGGGTCTGGGCAGCGCCGTCGTGCTCCCCGGAGT
GGAGGCGGCCGAGCGCGCCGGGGTGCCCGCCTTCCTGGAGACCTCCGCGCCCCGCAACCTCCCCTTCTAC
GAGCGGCTCGGCTTCACCGTCACCGCCGACGTCGAGGTGCCCGAAGGACCGCGCACCTGGTGCATGACCC
GCAAGCCCGGTGCCTGACGCCCGCCCCACGACCCGCAGCGCCCGACCGAAAGGAGCGCACGACCCCATGC
ATCGCCAGTCGACAATCAACCTCTGGATTACAAAATTTGTGAAAGATTGACTGGTATTCTTAACTATGTT
GCTCCTTTTACGCTATGTGGATACGCTGCTTTAATGCCTTTGTATCATGCTATTGCTTCCCGTATGGCTT
TCATTTTCTCCTCCTTGTATAAATCCTGGTTGCTGTCTCTTTATGAGGAGTTGTGGCCCGTTGTCAGGCA
ACGTGGCGTGGTGTGCACTGTGTTTGCTGACGCAACCCCCACTGGTTGGGGCATTGCCACCACCTGTCAG
CTCCTTTCCGGGACTTTCGCTTTCCCCCTCCCTATTGCCACGGCGGAACTCATCGCCGCCTGCCTTGCCC
GCTGCTGGACAGGGGCTCGGCTGTTGGGCACTGACAATTCCGTGGTGTTGTCGGGGAAGCTGACGTCCTT
TCCATGGCTGCTCGCCTGTGTTGCCACCTGGATTCTGCGCGGGACGTCCTTCTGCTACGTCCCTTCGGCC
CTCAATCCAGCGGACCTTCCTTCCCGCGGCCTGCTGCCGGCTCTGCGGCCTCTTCCGCGTCTTCGCCTTC
GCCCTCAGACGAGTCGGATCTCCCTTTGGGCCGCCTCCCCGCCTGGAATTCGAGCTCGGTACCTTTAAGA
CCAATGACTTACAAGGCAGCTGTAGATCTTAGCCACTTTTTAAAAGAAAAGGGGGGACTGGAAGGGCTAA
TTCACTCCCAACGAAGACAAGATCTGCTTTTTGCTTGTACTGGGTCTCTCTGGTTAGACCAGATCTGAGC
CTGGGAGCTCTCTGGCTAACTAGGGAACCCACTGCTTAAGCCTCAATAAAGCTTGCCTTGAGTGCTTCAA
GTAGTGTGTGCCCGTCTGTTGTGTGACTCTGGTAACTAGAGATCCCTCAGACCCTTTTAGTCAGTGTGGA
AAATCTCTAGCAGTAGTAGTTCATGTCATCTTATTATTCAGTATTTATAACTTGCAAAGAAATGAATATC
AGAGAGTGAGAGGAACTTGTTTATTGCAGCTTATAATGGTTACAAATAAAGCAATAGCATCACAAATTTC
ACAAATAAAGCATTTTTTTCACTGCATTCTAGTTGTGGTTTGTCCAAACTCATCAATGTATCTTATCATG
TCTGGCTCTAGCTATCCCGCCCCTAACTCCGCCCATCCCGCCCCTAACTCCGCCCAGTTCCGCCCATTCT
CCGCCCCATGGCTGACTAATTTTTTTTATTTATGCAGAGGCCGAGGCCGCCTCGGCCTCTGAGCTATTCC
AGAAGTAGTGAGGAGGCTTTTTTGGAGGCCTAGGGACGTACCCAATTCGCCCTATAGTGAGTCGTATTAC
GCGCGCTCACTGGCCGTCGTTTTACAACGTCGTGACTGGGAAAACCCTGGCGTTACCCAACTTAATCGCC
TTGCAGCACATCCCCCTTTCGCCAGCTGGCGTAATAGCGAAGAGGCCCGCACCGATCGCCCTTCCCAACA
GTTGCGCAGCCTGAATGGCGAATGGG
[124 nt withheld, positions 6677-6800]
C
[91 nt withheld, positions 6802-6892]
A
[49 nt withheld, positions 6894-6942]
CCTTTGACGTTGGAGTCCACGTTCTTT
[37 nt withheld, positions 6970-7006]
ACCCTATCTCGGTCTATTCTTTTGATTTATAAGGGATTTTGCCGATTTCGGCCTATTGGTTAAAAAATGA
GCTGATTTAACAAAAATTTAACGCGAATTTTAACAAAATATTAACGCTTACAATTTAGGTGGCACTTTTC
GGGGAAATGTGCGCGGAACCCCTATTTGTTTATTTTTCTAAATACATTCAAATATGTATCCGCTCATGAG
ACAATAACCCTGATAAATGCTTCAATAATATTGAAAAAGGAAGAGTATGAGTATTCAACATTTCCGTGTC
GCCCTTATTCCCTTTTTTGCGGCATTTTGCCTTCCTGTTTTTGCTCACCCAGAAACGCTGGTGAAAGTAA
AAGATGCTGAAGATCAGTTGGGTGCACGAGTGGGTTACATCGAACTGGATCTCAACAGCGGTAAGATCCT
TGAGAGTTTTCGCCCCGAAGAACGTTTTCCAATGATGAGCACTTTTAAAGTTCTGCTATGTGGCGCGGTA
TTATCCCGTATTGACGCCGGGCAAGAGCAACTCGGTCGCCGCATACACTATTCTCAGAATGACTTGGTTG
AGTACTCACCAGTCACAGAAAAGCATCTTACGGATGGCATGACAGTAAGAGAATTATGCAGTGCTGCCAT
AACCATGAGTGATAACACTGCGGCCAACTTACTTCTGACAACGATCGGAGGACCGAAGGAGCTAACCGCT
TTTTTGCACAACATGGGGGATCATGTAACTCGCCTTGATCGTTGGGAACCGGAGCTGAATGAAGCCATAC
CAAACGACGAGCGTGACACCACGATGCCTGTAGCAATGGCAACAACGTTGCGCAAACTATTAACTGGCGA
ACTACTTACTCTAGCTTCCCGGCAACAATTAATAGACTGGATGGAGGCGGATAAAGTTGCAGGACCACTT
CTGCGCTCGGCCCTTCCGGCTGGCTGGTTTATTGCTGATAAATCTGGAGCCGGTGAGCGTGGGTCTCGCG
GTATCATTGCAGCACTGGGGCCAGATGGTAAGCCCTCCCGTATCGTAGTTATCTACACGACGGGGAGTCA
GGCAACTATGGATGAACGAAATAGACAGATCGCTGAGATAGGTGCCTCACTGATTAAGCATTGGTAACTG
TCAGACCAAGTTTACTCATATATACTTTAGATTGATTTAAAACTTCATTTTTAATTTAAAAGGATCTAGG
TGAAGATCCTTTTTGATAATCTCATGACCAAAATCCCTTAACGTGAGTTTTCGTTCCACTGAGCGTCAGA
CCCCGTAGAAAAGATCAAAGGATCTTCTTGAGATCCTTTTTTTCTGCGCGTAATCTGCTGCTTGCAAACA
AAAAAACCACCGCTACCAGCGGTGGTTTGTTTGCCGGATCAAGAGCTACCAACTCTTTTTCCGAAGGTAA
CTGGCTTCAGCAGAGCGCAGATACCAAATACTGTTCTTCTAGTGTAGCCGTAGTTAGGCCACCACTTCAA
GAACTCTGTAGCACCGCCTACATACCTCGCTCTGCTAATCCTGTTACCAGTGGCTGCTGCCAGTGGCGAT
AAGTCGTGTCTTACCGGGTTGGACTCAAGACGATAGTTACCGGATAAGGCGCAGCGGTCGGGCTGAACGG
GGGGTTCGTGCACACAGCCCAGCTTGGAGCGAACGACCTACACCGAACTGAGATACCTACAGCGTGAGCT
ATGAGAAAGCGCCACGCTTCCCGAAGGGAGAAAGGCGGACAGGTATCCGGTAAGCGGCAGGGTCGGAACA
GGAGAGCGCACGAGGGAGCTTCCAGGGGGAAACGCCTGGTATCTTTATAGTCCTGTCGGGTTTCGCCACC
TCTGACTTGAGCGTCGATTTTTGTGATGCTCGTCAGGGGGGCGGAGCCTATGGAAAAACGCCAGCAACGC
GGCCTTTTTACGGTTCCTGGCCTTTTGCTGGCCTTTTGCTCACATG
